Addgene plasmid #40137: pFM034
Depositing lab: Geraldine Seydoux. Depositing organization: Johns Hopkins University and School of Medicine. Publication: Microtubules induce self-organization of polarized PAR domains in Caenorhabditis elegans zygotes. Motegi F, Zonies S, Hao Y, Cuenca AA, Griffin E, Seydoux G. Nat Cell Biol. 2011 Oct 9;13(11):1361-7. doi: 10.1038/ncb2354. PubMed 21983565.
Backbone
  Vector backbone: pID3.01
  Backbone manufacturer: Addgene plasmid 22720
  Backbone size w/o insert (bp): 18033
  Vector type: Worm Expression ; Gateway Destination vector
  Selectable markers: unc-119 rescuing fragment
Growth in bacteria
  Bacterial resistance: Ampicillin, 100 μg/mL
  Growth temperature: 37°C
  Growth strain: DH5alpha
  Copy number: Unknown
Gene/Insert
  Gene/Insert name: par-2 RNAi resistant (wild-type) (alt name: par-2)
  Mutation: Base pairs 6-523 of par-2 were recoded to create the RNAi-resistant par-2 transgene.
  GenBank ID: NC_003281.9
  Entrez Gene: par-2 (a.k.a. CELE_F58B6.3)
  Promoter: pie-1
  Tag / fusion protein: GFP (N terminal on backbone)
  Cloning method: Gateway Cloning
  Sequencing primers: 5′ GFP_F
Terms and licenses: Academic/Nonprofit Terms; Industry Terms: Not Available to Industry
Depositor comments: Alternate plasmid name: pID3.01-par-2RR wild-type
How to cite: pFM034 was a gift from Geraldine Seydoux (Addgene plasmid # 40137 ; http://n2t.net/addgene:40137 ; RRID:Addgene_40137)
