[The description below was written by a language model from this plasmid's Addgene catalogue record.]
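Description:
pFM034 (also recorded as pID3.01-par-2RR wild-type) is a Caenorhabditis elegans expression plasmid built on pID3.01, a large (about 18 kb) Gateway destination vector for worm transgenesis. It is propagated in E. coli under ampicillin selection. For selection in worms it carries an unc-119 rescuing fragment, which restores normal movement to unc-119 mutant animals and so allows transformants to be identified. No feature table accompanies the record, so the bacterial origin of replication, 3′ regulatory sequences and other backbone details are not stated.

The payload, introduced by Gateway recombination, is the C. elegans polarity gene par-2 in an otherwise wild-type form. Base pairs 6–523 of this copy have been recoded to make the transgene resistant to RNAi. Expression is driven by the pie-1 promoter, a standard choice for germline and early embryonic expression in worms, and the backbone supplies GFP fused to the N terminus of PAR-2. This design allows RNAi directed against the unmodified region to deplete endogenous par-2 while the recoded GFP::PAR-2 transgene continues to be expressed. The fluorescent protein can then be imaged and tested for function without interference from the native protein.

The "wild-type" label suggests that it serves as the reference construct against which mutated versions of RNAi-resistant par-2 are compared, although the record does not list such variants. The associated publication concerns microtubule-dependent self-organisation of polarized PAR domains in the C. elegans zygote, consistent with use of this plasmid to follow and functionally test PAR-2 localisation during polarity establishment.
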