>Addgene plasmid #40137 | pFM034 | addgene partial sequence | sequence record 52823 | GFP-F 5'-GGTCCTTCTTGAGTTTGTAAC-3'
ATCGGTGGAGCTCCACCGGTGGCGGCCGCTCTAGAACTAGATCAACAAGTTTGTACAAAAAAGCAGGCTT
GATGACAGACTTGGATACATCCTCAGCGCAGATTCGTGCCAGCCAATCCGACCTCTCAATCGCGAATTCC
TCACCGCGACTCCTCGAATCAAATGCTACAACATCCACTGCTTGTATTAATGATGTACAGCAACCCGTCC
GCCGAGACTTATCGAGCGAGCTTCTTTGCCCCCTCTGCGACCAACTCTTTGATAGACCAGTCATGGTCAC
GTGCGGCCATTCCTACTGCGAACCCTGTATTGAGCGTCACACGCGAGACACACGTGCGTGCGTTATTTGC
AAGCTTGATGTCGGGCCATTCGCGGCAATGATCCCATCGATCACGTTGGACAACATGGTAAGAAAGTTAA
AGAATCAAGAAAACATTGAATCTTCGTACGATGACCTTTTTATCTGCGAAGAGAAATTGCAGAAGGCTCC
CACTCCCCCCATCTCAGAAGAGATCCCAGCGCAGAAGATGACAAGGTCATTAAGCCAGCGCTCGAAACGC
CGATTGTTTTTTAGCATTGCCGGACCCACAATCTGCTCGAGCCCAATCACCCCACACCGCCGTCGCCCAC
TGTCGCCAAGTGCNNGTCCCGCCAAAAGTTCTCTGAAAATCCCGCCGGAGCCGCTGAACCACTCGCTCTC
ACCTCCAGGATTCCATAACAGTCAC
